>Addgene plasmid #232209 | pRExT2A-CT-BTy | addgene full sequence | sequence record 462107 | Addgene NGS Result
TCGCGCGTTTCGGTGATGACGGTGAAAACCTCTGACACATGCAGCTCCCGGAGACGGTCACAGCTTGTCT
GTAAGCGGATGCCGGGAGCAGACAAGCCCGTCAGGGCGCGTCAGCGGGTGTTGGCGGGTGTCGGGGCTGG
CTTAACTATGCGGCATCAGAGCAGATTGTACTGAGAGTGCACCATATGCGGTGTGAAATACCGCACAGAT
GCGTAAGGAGAAAATACCGCATCAGGCGCCATTCGCCATTCAGGCTGCGCAACTGTTGGGAAGGGCGATC
GGTGCGGGCCTCTTCGCTATTACGCCAGCTGGCGAAAGGGGGATGTGCTGCAAGGCGATTAAGTTGGGTA
ACGCCAGGGTTTTCCCAGTCACGACGTTGTAAAACGACGGCCAGTGAATTGGAGATCGGTACTTCGCGAA
TGCGTCGAGATATCGGTACCGGTTCTGGTAGTGGTTCCGGTTCCGGTTCTAAGCTTGAGGTACATACAAA
TCAGGACCCCCTCGATGGTAGTGAAGTCCATACAAATCAGGACCCGCTGGATGGCTCAGAGGTTCATACG
AACCAAGATCCTCTTGATGGATCAGGATCTGGATCAGGATCGGGTAGTGAGCTCCGCGCGGAGGGTCGTG
GTAGCCTGCTCACGTGTGGTGACGTGGAGGAGAACCCAGGTCCGGCTAGCATGCCTTTGTCTCAAGAAGA
ATCCACCCTCATTGAAAGAGCAACGGCTACAATCAACAGCATCCCCATCTCTGAAGACTACAGCGTCGCC
AGCGCAGCTCTCTCTAGCGACGGCCGCATCTTCACTGGTGTCAATGTATATCATTTTACTGGGGGACCTT
GTGCAGAACTCGTGGTGCTGGGCACTGCTGCTGCTGCGGCAGCTGGCAACCTGACTTGTATCGTCGCGAT
CGGAAATGAGAACAGGGGCATCTTGAGCCCCTGCGGACGGTGCCGACAGGTGCTTCTCGATCTGCATCCT
GGGATCAAAGCCATAGTGAAGGACAGTGATGGACAGCCGACGGCAGTTGGGATTCGTGAATTGCTGCCCT
CTGGTTATGTGTGGGAGGGCCTCGAGGAGGTACACACAAACCAGGACCCACTGGACGGCTCCGAGGTGCA
TACCAATCAAGATCCGCTGGACGGCTCTGAAGTTCACACCAATCAAGATCCCTTGGATTAAGCACAGGTC
TCTCAAATTGGGATGCATCTGCAGGGATGCCGGGACCGACGAGTGCAGAGGCGTGCAAGCGAGCTTGGCG
TAATCATGGTCATAGCTGTTTCCTGTGTGAAATTGTTATCCGCTCACAATTCCACACAACATACGAGCCG
GAAGCATAAAGTGTAAAGCCTGGGGTGCCTAATGAGTGAGCTAACTCACATTAATTGCGTTGCGCTCACT
GCCCGCTTTCCAGTCGGGAAACCTGTCGTGCCAGCTGCATTAATGAATCGGCCAACGCGCGGGGAGAGGC
GGTTTGCGTATTGGGCGCTCTTCCGCTTCCTCGCTCACTGACTCGCTGCGCTCGGTCGTTCGGCTGCGGC
GAGCGGTATCAGCTCACTCAAAGGCGGTAATACGGTTATCCACAGAATCAGGGGATAACGCAGGAAAGAA
CATGTGAGCAAAAGGCCAGCAAAAGGCCAGGAACCGTAAAAAGGCCGCGTTGCTGGCGTTTTTCCATAGG
CTCCGCCCCCCTGACGAGCATCACAAAAATCGACGCTCAAGTCAGAGGTGGCGAAACCCGACAGGACTAT
AAAGATACCAGGCGTTTCCCCCTGGAAGCTCCCTCGTGCGCTCTCCTGTTCCGACCCTGCCGCTTACCGG
ATACCTGTCCGCCTTTCTCCCTTCGGGAAGCGTGGCGCTTTCTCATAGCTCACGCTGTAGGTATCTCAGT
TCGGTGTAGGTCGTTCGCTCCAAGCTGGGCTGTGTGCACGAACCCCCCGTTCAGCCCGACCGCTGCGCCT
TATCCGGTAACTATCGTCTTGAGTCCAACCCGGTAAGACACGACTTATCGCCACTGGCAGCAGCCACTGG
TAACAGGATTAGCAGAGCGAGGTATGTAGGCGGTGCTACAGAGTTCTTGAAGTGGTGGCCTAACTACGGC
TACACTAGAAGAACAGTATTTGGTATCTGCGCTCTGCTGAAGCCAGTTACCTTCGGAAAAAGAGTTGGTA
GCTCTTGATCCGGCAAACAAACCACCGCTGGTAGCGGTGGTTTTTTTGTTTGCAAGCAGCAGATTACGCG
CAGAAAAAAAGGATCTCAAGAAGATCCTTTGATCTTTTCTACGGGGTCTGACGCTCAGTGGAACGAAAAC
TCACGTTAAGGGATTTTGGTCATGAGATTATCAAAAAGGATCTTCACCTAGATCCTTTTAAATTAAAAAT
GAAGTTTTAAATCAATCTAAAGTATATATGAGTAAACTTGGTCTGACAGTTACCAATGCTTAATCAGTGA
GGCACCTATCTCAGCGATCTGTCTATTTCGTTCATCCATAGTTGCCTGACTCCCCGTCGTGTAGATAACT
ACGATACGGGAGGGCTTACCATCTGGCCCCAGTGCTGCAATGATACCGCGAGACCCACGCTCACCGGCTC
CAGATTTATCAGCAATAAACCAGCCAGCCGGAAGGGCCGAGCGCAGAAGTGGTCCTGCAACTTTATCCGC
CTCCATCCAGTCTATTAATTGTTGCCGGGAAGCTAGAGTAAGTAGTTCGCCAGTTAATAGTTTGCGCAAC
GTTGTTGCCATTGCTACAGGCATCGTGGTGTCACGCTCGTCGTTTGGTATGGCTTCATTCAGCTCCGGTT
CCCAACGATCAAGGCGAGTTACATGATCCCCCATGTTGTGCAAAAAAGCGGTTAGCTCCTTCGGTCCTCC
GATCGTTGTCAGAAGTAAGTTGGCCGCAGTGTTATCACTCATGGTTATGGCAGCACTGCATAATTCTCTT
ACTGTCATGCCATCCGTAAGATGCTTTTCTGTGACTGGTGAGTACTCAACCAAGTCATTCTGAGAATAGT
GTATGCGGCGACCGAGTTGCTCTTGCCCGGCGTCAATACGGGATAATACCGCGCCACATAGCAGAACTTT
AAAAGTGCTCATCATTGGAAAACGTTCTTCGGGGCGAAAACTCTCAAGGATCTTACCGCTGTTGAGATCC
AGTTCGATGTAACCCACTCGTGCACCCAACTGATCTTCAGCATCTTTTACTTTCACCAGCGTTTCTGGGT
GAGCAAAAACAGGAAGGCAAAATGCCGCAAAAAAGGGAATAAGGGCGACACGGAAATGTTGAATACTCAT
ACTCTTCCTTTTTCAATATTATTGAAGCATTTATCAGGGTTATTGTCTCATGAGCGGATACATATTTGAA
TGTATTTAGAAAAATAAACAAATAGGGGTTCCGCGCACATTTCCCCGAAAAGTGCCACCTGACGTCTAAG
AAACCATTATTATCATGACATTAACCTATAAAAATAGGCGTATCACGAGGCCCTTTCGTC
Features (pLannotate 1.2.2; 11 found; start..end, strand, type, name):
    137..236     +  misc_feature   bom (fragment): basis of mobility region from pBR322
    242..399     -  CDS            lacZα (fragment): LacZα fragment of β-galactosidase; lacZ fragment
    681..1070    +  CDS            bsd: BSD_ASPTE - Experimental evidence at protein level: Swiss-Prot protein existence level 1. Catalyzes the deamination of the cytosine moiety of the antibiotics blasticidin S, cytomycin and acetylblasticidin S. From Aspergillus terreus.
   1293..1309    -  protein_bind   lac operator: The lac repressor binds to the lac operator to inhibit transcription in E. coli. This inhibition can be relieved by adding lactose or isopropyl-β-D-thiogalactopyranoside (IPTG). lac repressor encoded by lacI
   1317..1347    -  promoter       lac promoter: promoter for the E. coli lac operon
   1362..1383    -  protein_bind   CAP binding site: CAP binding activates transcription in the presence of cAMP. E. coli catabolite activator protein
   1396..1488    -  CDS            lacI (fragment): lac repressor; lacI; The lac repressor binds to the lac operator to inhibit transcription in E. coli. This inhibition can be relieved by adding lactose or isopropyl-β-D-thiogalactopyranoside (IPTG).
   1671..2259    -  rep_origin     ori: high-copy-number ColE1/pMB1/pBR322/pUC origin of replication
   2430..3290    -  CDS            AmpR: β-lactamase; bla; confers resistance to ampicillin, carbenicillin, and related antibiotics
   3291..3395    -  promoter       AmpR promoter: bla
   3490..35      +  CDS            rop (fragment) (across the origin): Rop protein, which maintains plasmids at low copy number; rop
