[The description below was written by a language model from this plasmid's Addgene catalogue record and pLannotate feature annotations shown in this document.]
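Description:
pRExT2A-CT-BTy is a small (about 3.5 kb) template plasmid built on the pUC57 simple cloning backbone. It supplies a donor cassette for endogenous C-terminal gene tagging by CRISPR/Cas9-mediated homologous recombination. It is propagated in E. coli through a high-copy ColE1/pUC-type origin and selected with ampicillin via the β-lactamase gene and its native promoter. The remaining annotated backbone elements are typical pUC remnants: a lacZα fragment, the lac promoter, operator and CAP site, and short fragments of lacI, rop and the bom region. Although catalogued as a bacterial expression vector, the plasmid serves as a source of tagging DNA rather than as an expression construct in bacteria.

The synthetic payload is described as 3xTy-T2A-BSD-3xTy. A triple Ty epitope tag is followed by a T2A ribosome-skipping peptide, the blasticidin S deaminase gene (bsd, from Aspergillus terreus) and a second triple Ty tag. The feature table annotates only the bsd coding sequence; the Ty repeats and T2A are not called by the automated annotation and are known from the catalogue description. No promoter or untranslated regions for the cassette are recorded. This fits the design logic of the toolkit: integrated in frame at the 3′ end of a target open reading frame, the cassette lets the tagged protein and the resistance marker be translated from a single transcript and separated at T2A, so the gene's endogenous untranslated regions are retained. This suits studies of gene regulation in kinetoplastids, with blasticidin selection in Trypanosoma brucei. The depositor notes that the template contains no kinetoplastid-specific sequences and should therefore be compatible with mammalian and other eukaryotic systems.
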