Addgene plasmid #232209: pRExT2A-CT-BTy
Purpose: Endogenous tagging of genes by CRISPR/Cas9-mediated homologous recombination; for C-terminal tagging: 3xTy-T2A-BSD-3xTy
Depositing lab: Calvin Tiengwe. Depositing organization: Imperial College London. Publication: A high-throughput protein tagging toolkit that retains endogenous untranslated regions for studying gene regulation in kinetoplastids. Carbajo CG, Han X, Savur B, Upadhyaya A, Taha F, Tinti M, Wheeler RJ, Yates PA, Tiengwe C. Open Biol. 2025 Feb;15(2):240334. doi: 10.1098/rsob.240334. Epub 2025 Feb 26. PubMed 39999874.
Backbone
  Vector backbone: pUC57 simple
  Vector type: Bacterial Expression
  Selectable markers: Blasticidin ; in Trypanosoma brucei
Growth in bacteria
  Bacterial resistance: Ampicillin, 100 μg/mL
  Growth temperature: 37°C
  Growth strain: DH5alpha
  Copy number: Unknown
Gene/Insert
  Gene/Insert name: 3xTy
  Species: Synthetic
  Cloning method: Gene Synthesis
Terms and licenses: Academic/Nonprofit Terms; Industry Terms: Not Available to Industry
Depositor comments: This plasmid template contains no kinetoplastid-specific sequences, so it is fully compatible with mammalian and other eukaryotic systems. Please visit https://doi.org/10.1101/2024.11.02.621556 for bioRxiv preprint.
How to cite: pRExT2A-CT-BTy was a gift from Calvin Tiengwe (Addgene plasmid # 232209 ; http://n2t.net/addgene:232209 ; RRID:Addgene_232209)
